>Addgene plasmid #51722 | SpyLigase | addgene full sequence | sequence record 251770 | Addgene NGS Result
GAGCACGATCATGCGCACCCGTGGCCAGGACCCAACGCTGCCCGAGATCTCGATCCCGCGAAATTAATAC
GACTCACTATAGGGAGACCACAACGGTTTCCCTCTAGAAATAATTTTGTTTAACTTTAAGAAGGAGATAT
ACATATGTCGTACTACCATCACCATCACCATCACGATTACGACGGTCAGTCCGGTGACGGCAAAGAGTTA
GCTGGTGCAACTATGGAGTTGCGTGATTCATCTGGTAAAACTATTAGTACATGGATTTCAGATGGACAAG
TGAAAGATTTCTACCTGTATCCAGGAAAATATACATTTGTCGAAACCGCAGCACCAGACGGTTATGAGGT
AGCAACTGCTATTACCTTTACAGTTAATGAGCAAGGTCAGGTTACTGTAAATGGCAAAGCAACTAAAGGT
GGGAGTGGTGGCAGCGGAGGTAGTGGCGAGGACAGCGCTACCCATATTTAAATGGTTGATGCTTGAGGAT
CCGAATTCGAGCTCCGTCGACAAGCTTGCGGCCGCACTCGAGCACCACCACCACCACCACTGAGATCCGG
CTGCTAACAAAGCCCGAAAGGAAGCTGAGTTGGCTGCTGCCACCGCTGAGCAATAACTAGCATAACCCCT
TGGGGCCTCTAAACGGGTCTTGAGGGGTTTTTTGCTGAAAGGAGGAACTATATCCGGATTGGCGAATGGG
[124 nt withheld, positions 701-824]
C
[91 nt withheld, positions 826-916]
A
[49 nt withheld, positions 918-966]
CCTTTGACGTTGGAGTCCACGTTCTTT
[37 nt withheld, positions 994-1030]
ACCCTATCTCGGTCTATTCTTTTGATTTATAAGGGATTTTGCCGATTTCGGCCTATTGGTTAAAAAATGA
GCTGATTTAACAAAAATTTAACGCGAATTTTAACAAAATATTAACGCTTACAATTTAGGTGGCACTTTTC
GGGGAAATGTGCGCGGAACCCCTATTTGTTTATTTTTCTAAATACATTCAAATATGTATCCGCTCATGAG
ACAATAACCCTGGTAAATGCTTCAATAATATTGAAAAAGGAAGAGTATGAGTATTCAACATTTCCGTGTC
GCCCTTATTCCCTTTTTTGCGGCATTTTGCCTTCCTGTTTTTGCTCACCCAGAAACGCTGGTGAAAGTAA
AAGATGCTGAAGATCAGTTGGGTGCACGAGTGGGTTACATCGAACTGGATCTCAACAGCGGTAAGATCCT
TGAGAGTTTTCGCCCCGAAGAACGTTTTCCAATGATGAGCACTTTTAAAGTTCTGCTATGTGGCGCGGTA
TTATCCCGTATTGACGCCGGGCAAGAGCAACTCGGTCGCCGCATACACTATTCTCAGAATGACTTGGTTG
AGTACTCACCAGTCACAGAAAAGCATCTTACGGATGGCATGACAGTAAGAGAATTATGCAGTGCTGCCAT
AACCATGAGTGATAACACTGCGGCCAACTTACTTCTGACAACGATCGGAGGACCGAAGGAGCTAACCGCT
TTTTTGCACAACATGGGGGATCATGTAACTCGCCTTGATCGTTGGGAACCGGAGCTGAATGAAGCCATAC
CAAACGACGAGCGTGACACCACGATGCCTGCAGCAATGGCAACAACGTTGCGCAAACTATTAACTGGCGA
ACTACTTACTCTAGCTTCCCGGCAACAATTAATAGACTGGATGGAGGCGGATAAAGTTGCAGGACCACTT
CTGCGCTCGGCCCTTCCGGCTGGCTGGTTTATTGCTGATAAATCTGGAGCCGGTGAGCGTGGGTCTCGCG
GTATCATTGCAGCACTGGGGCCAGATGGTAAGCCCTCCCGTATCGTAGTTATCTACACGACGGGGAGTCA
GGCAACTATGGATGAACGAAATAGACAGATCGCTGAGATAGGTGCCTCACTGATTAAGCATTGGTAACTG
TCAGACCAAGTTTACTCATATATACTTTAGATTGATTTAAAACTTCATTTTTAATTTAAAAGGATCTAGG
TGAAGATCCTTTTTGATAATCTCATGACCAAAATCCCTTAACGTGAGTTTTCGTTCCACTGAGCGTCAGA
CCCCGTAGAAAAGATCAAAGGATCTTCTTGAGATCCTTTTTTTCTGCGCGTAATCTGCTGCTTGCAAACA
AAAAAACCACCGCTACCAGCGGTGGTTTGTTTGCCGGATCAAGAGCTACCAACTCTTTTTCCGAAGGTAA
CTGGCTTCAGCAGAGCGCAGATACCAAATACTGTCCTTCTAGTGTAGCCGTAGTTAGGCCACCACTTCAA
GAACTCTGTAGCACCGCCTACATACCTCGCTCTGCTAATCCTGTTACCAGTGGCTGCTGCCAGTGGCGAT
AAGTCGTGTCTTACCGGGTTGGACTCAAGACGATAGTTACCGGATAAGGCGCAGCGGTCGGGCTGAACGG
GGGGTTCGTGCACACAGCCCAGCTTGGAGCGAACGACCTACACCGAACTGAGATACCTACAGCGTGAGCT
ATGAGAAAGCGCCACGCTTCCCGAAGGGAGAAAGGCGGACAGGTATCCGGTAAGCGGCAGGGTCGGAACA
GGAGAGCGCACGAGGGAGCTTCCAGGGGGAAACGCCTGGTATCTTTATAGTCCTGTCGGGTTTCGCCACC
TCTGACTTGAGCGTCGATTTTTGTGATGCTCGTCAGGGGGGCGGAGCCTATGGAAAAACGCCAGCAACGC
GGCCTTTTTACGGTTCCTGGCCTTTTGCTGGCCTTTTGCTCACATGTTCTTTCCTGCGTTATCCCCTGAT
TCTGTGGATAACCGTATTACCGCCTTTGAGTGAGCTGATACCGATCGCCGCAGCCGAACGACCGAGCGCA
GCGAGTCAGTGAGCGAGGAAGCGGAAGAGCGCCTGATGCGGTATTTTCTCCTTACGCATCTGTGCGGTAT
TTCACACCGCAATGGTGCACTCTCAGTACAATCTGCTCTGATGCCGCATAGTTAAGCCAGTATACACTCC
GCTATCGCTACGTGACTGGGTCATGGCTGCGCCCCGACACCCGCCAACACCCGCTGACGCGCCCTGACGG
GCTTGTCTGCTCCCGGCATCCGCTTACAGACAAGCTGTGACCGTCTCCGGGAGCTGCATGTGTCAGAGGT
TTTCACCGTCATCACCGAAACGCGCGAGGCAGCTGCGGTAAAGCTCATCAGCGTGGTCGTGAAGCGATTC
ACAGATGTCTGCCTGTTCATCCGCGTCCAGCTCGTTGAGCTTCTCCAGAAGCGTTAATGTCTGGCTTCTG
ATAAAGCGGGCCATGTTAAGGGCGGTTTTTTCCTGTTTGGTCACTGATGCCTCCGTGTAAGGGGGATTTC
TGTTCATGGGGGTAATGATACCGATGAAACGAGAGAGGATGCTCACGATACGGGTTACTGATGATGAACA
TGCCCGGTTACTGGAACGTTGTGAGGGTAAACAACTGGCGGTATGGATGCGGCGGGACCAGAGAAAAATC
ACTCAGGGTCAATGCCAGCGCTTCGTTAATACAGATGTAGGTGTTCCACAGGGTAGCCAGCAGCATCCTG
CGATGCAGATCCGGAACATAATGGTGCAGGGCGCTGACTTCCGCGTTTCCAGACTTTACGAAACACGGAA
ACCGAAGACCATTCATGTTGTTGCTCAGGTCGCAGACGTTTTGCAGCAGCAGTCGCTTCACGTTCGCTCG
CGTATCGGTGATTCATTCTGCTAACCAGTAAGGCAACCCCGCCAGCCTAGCCGGGTCCTCAACGACAG
Features (pLannotate 1.2.2; 13 found; start..end, strand, type, name):
     65..83      +  promoter       T7 promoter: promoter for bacteriophage T7 RNA polymerase
    115..137     +  RBS            RBS: efficient ribosome binding site from bacteriophage T7 gene 10 (Olins and Rangwala, 1989)
    155..174     +  CDS            8xHis (fragment): 8xHis affinity tag
    533..550     +  CDS            9xHis (fragment): 9xHis affinity tag
    560..609     +  CDS            SET1 (fragment): solubility-enhancement tag derived from T7 phage gene 10B
    617..664     +  terminator     T7 terminator: transcription terminator for bacteriophage T7 RNA polymerase
    701..1129    +  rep_origin     f1 ori (sequence partly withheld): f1 bacteriophage origin of replication; arrow indicates direction of (+) strand synthesis
   1182..1286    +  promoter       AmpR promoter: bla
   1287..2147    +  CDS            AmpR: β-lactamase; bla; confers resistance to ampicillin, carbenicillin, and related antibiotics
   2318..2906    +  rep_origin     ori: high-copy-number ColE1/pMB1/pBR322/pUC origin of replication
   3092..3231    -  misc_feature   bom: basis of mobility region from pBR322
   3333..3524    -  CDS            rop: Rop protein, which maintains plasmids at low copy number; rop
   3541..3921    +  CDS            YPB1_ECOLX: Protein predicted: Swiss-Prot protein existence level 4. From Escherichia coli.
