[The description below was written by a language model from this plasmid's Addgene catalogue record and pLannotate feature annotations shown in this document.]
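Description:
SpyLigase is a bacterial expression plasmid for recombinant production of the synthetic SpyLigase protein, an engineered enzyme that joins two peptide tags to each other. The associated work used it to polymerize affibodies for improved magnetic capture of cancer cells. The catalogue lists the backbone as pDEST14, with the 327 bp synthetic insert introduced by ligation-independent cloning and fused to an N-terminal His6 tag for metal-affinity purification. Expression is driven by the T7 promoter, so production requires a host supplying T7 RNA polymerase. The depositor names a BL21(DE3)-derived strain for expression, while a standard cloning strain is used for propagation.

The feature table shows the expected layout: a T7 promoter and the phage T7 gene 10 ribosome binding site, followed by a short His-tag match at the start of the open reading frame, with a T7 terminator downstream. A second His-tag fragment and a fragment resembling a T7 gene 10B solubility tag are annotated just before the terminator. The record does not say whether these lie in frame with SpyLigase or are untranslated vector remnants. The SpyLigase coding region itself is not annotated, but presumably occupies the gap between the two His matches. Maintenance elements comprise a ColE1/pMB1-type origin with the adjacent bom and rop regions from pBR322, an f1 origin, and the β-lactamase gene with its own promoter for ampicillin selection.

The sequenced record is 3,968 nt, considerably shorter than the 6,727 bp total given in the catalogue, and the record does not explain this discrepancy. The depositor also notes that a later enzyme, SnoopLigase, is now preferred because it tolerates more general reaction conditions and gives higher coupling yields.
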