Addgene plasmid #51722: SpyLigase
Purpose: Plasmid for recombinant expression in bacteria of SpyLigase. The Howarth lab has created two improved peptide ligation enzymes. See depositor comments below!
Depositing lab: Mark Howarth. Depositing organization: University of Oxford. Publication: SpyLigase peptide-peptide ligation polymerizes affibodies to enhance magnetic cancer cell capture. Fierer JO, Veggiani G, Howarth M. Proc Natl Acad Sci U S A. 2014 Mar 17. 10.1073/pnas.1315776111 PubMed 24639550.
Backbone
  Vector backbone: pDEST14
  Backbone manufacturer: Life Technologies
  Backbone size w/o insert (bp): 6400
  Total vector size (bp): 6727
  Modifications to backbone: N/A
  Vector type: Bacterial Expression
Growth in bacteria
  Bacterial resistance: Ampicillin, 100 μg/mL
  Growth temperature: 37°C
  Growth strain: DH5alpha
  Copy number: High Copy
Gene/Insert
  Gene/Insert name: SpyLigase
  Species: Synthetic
  Insert size (bp): 327
  GenBank ID: KJ401122
  Promoter: T7
  Tag / fusion protein: His6 Tag (N terminal on insert)
  Cloning method: Ligation Independent Cloning
  Sequencing primers: 5′ TAATACGACTCACTATAGGG; 3′ GCTAGTTATTGCTCAGCGG
Terms and licenses: Academic/Nonprofit Terms; Industry Terms: Not Available to Industry
Depositor comments: SnoopLigase is the more recent peptide-peptide ligation technology from the Howarth lab and is now preferred over SpyLigase in terms of more general reaction conditions and higher coupling yield on a range of proteins. pET28a-AviTag-SnoopLigase https://www.addgene.org/105626/ pET28a-HaloTag7-SnoopLigase https://www.addgene.org/105627/ SpyLigase peptide-peptide ligation polymerizes affibodies to enhance magnetic cancer cell capture. Jacob O. Fierer, Gianluca Veggiani and Mark Howarth Transform plasmid into BL21 DE3 RIPL for expression.
How to cite: SpyLigase was a gift from Mark Howarth (Addgene plasmid # 51722 ; http://n2t.net/addgene:51722 ; RRID:Addgene_51722)
