>Addgene plasmid #51722 | SpyLigase | depositor partial sequence | sequence record 79160 | SpyLigase
ATGTCGTACTACCATCACCATCACCATCACGATTACGACGGTCAGTCCGGTGACGGCAAAGAGTTAGCTG
GTGCAACTATGGAGTTGCGTGATTCATCTGGTAAAACTATTAGTACATGGATTTCAGATGGACAAGTGAA
AGATTTCTACCTGTATCCAGGAAAATATACATTTGTCGAAACCGCAGCACCAGACGGTTATGAGGTAGCA
ACTGCTATTACCTTTACAGTTAATGAGCAAGGTCAGGTTACTGTAAATGGCAAAGCAACTAAAGGTGGGA
GTGGTGGCAGCGGAGGTAGTGGCGAGGACAGCGCTACCCATATTTAA
