>Addgene plasmid #51722 | SpyLigase | addgene partial sequence | sequence record 81038 | T7 5'-TAATACGACTCACTATAGGG-3'
ATTTTGTTTAACTTTAAGAAGGAGATATACATATGTCGTACTACCATCACCATCACCATCACGATTACGA
CGGTCAGTCCGGTGACGGCAAAGAGTTAGCTGGTGCAACTATGGAGTTGCGTGATTCATCTGGTAAAACT
ATTAGTACATGGATTTCAGATGGACAAGTGAAAGATTTCTACCTGTATCCAGGAAAATATACATTTGTCG
AAACCGCAGCACCAGACGGTTATGAGGTAGCAACTGCTATTACCTTTACAGTTAATGAGCAAGGTCAGGT
TACTGTAAATGGCAAAGCAACTAAAGGTGGGAGTGGTGGCAGCGGAGGTAGTGGCGAGGACAGCGCTACC
CATATTTAAATGGTTGATGCTTGAGGATCCGAATTCGAGCTCCGTCGACAAGCTTGCGGCCGCACTCGAG
CACCACCACCACCACCACTGAGATCCGGCTGCTAACAAAGCCCGAAAGGAAGCTGAGTTGGCTGCTGCCA
CCGCTGAGCAATAACTAGCATAACCCCTTGGGGCCTCTAAACGGGTCTTGAGGGGTTTTTTGCTGAAAGG
AGGAACTATATCCGGATTGGCGAATGGG
[124 nt withheld, positions 589-712]
C
[91 nt withheld, positions 714-804]
A
[49 nt withheld, positions 806-854]
CCTTTGACGTTGGAGTCCACGTTCTTT
[37 nt withheld, positions 882-918]
ACCCTATCTCGGTCTATTCTTTTGATTTAT
